>Addgene plasmid #229221 | pET28b-SUMO-FLAG-TeKaiB-FLAG | addgene full sequence | sequence record 457227 | Addgene NGS Result
CGGATATAGTTCCTCCTTTCAGCAAAAAACCCCTCAAGACCCGTTTAGAGGCCCCAAGGGGTTATGCTAG
TTATTGCTCAGCGGTGGCAGCAGCCAACTCAGCTTCCTTTCGGGCTTTGTTAGCAGCCGGATCTCAGTGG
TGGTGGTGGTGGTGCTCGAGTGCGGCCGCAAGCTTTCACTTATCGTCGTCATCCTTGTAATCTTCCAAGC
CTAAGTCATCCTCGGCTTGGTCACCAATCTCTTCATACAAGAGATCTAAGCCAATGAGCACCTTCTCACG
ATTCGACAAGTCCCCAATAATCCGGCGCACAGGGGGCGGTAGGACTTTGGCAAGGGTAGGCGTGGCCAAA
ATTTTATCTTCCTCAGCCAGTTGCGGATTTTTGAGGACATCGATTACTTTGAGTGCATAGACTCCCTTAA
ATTCTTTTTCAAGAATGTTATTGAGAGTTTTTAGGGCACGCACCGAGTTGGGTGTGTTACCGGCAACGTA
TAGCTTGAGAACATAGGTTTTCCGCAAGGGGGCCATCTTATCGTCGTCATCCTTGTAATCTCCACCAATC
TGTTCTCTGTGAGCCTCAATAATATCGTTATCCTCCATGTCCAAATCTTCAGGGGTCTGATCAGCTTGGA
TTCTAATACCGTCGTACAAGAATCTTAAGGAGTCCATTTCCTTACCCTGTCTTTTAGCGAACGCTTCCAT
CAGCCTTCTTAAAGGAGTGGTCTTTTTGATCTTGAAGAAGATCTCTGAAGATCCATCGGACACCTTTAAA
TTGATGTGAGTCTCAGGCTTGACTTCTGGCTTGACCTCTGGCTTAGCTTCTTGATTGACTTCTGAGTCCG
ACATGCTAGCCATATGGCTGCCGCGCGGCACCAGGCCGCTGCTGTGATGATGATGATGATGGCTGCTGCC
CATGGTATATCTCCTTCTTAAAGTTAAACAAAATTATTTCTAGAGGGGAATTGTTATCCGCTCACAATTC
CCCTATAGTGAGTCGTATTAATTTCGCGGGATCGAGATCTCGATCCTCTACGCCGGACGCATCGTGGCCG
GCATCACCGGCGCCACAGGTGCGGTTGCTGGCGCCTATATCGCCGACATCACCGATGGGGAAGATCGGGC
TCGCCACTTCGGGCTCATGAGCGCTTGTTTCGGCGTGGGTATGGTGGCAGGCCCCGTGGCCGGGGGACTG
TTGGGCGCCATCTCCTTGCATGCACCATTCCTTGCGGCGGCGGTGCTCAACGGCCTCAACCTACTACTGG
GCTGCTTCCTAATGCAGGAGTCGCATAAGGGAGAGCGTCGAGATCCCGGACACCATCGAATGGCGCAAAA
CCTTTCGCGGTATGGCATGATAGCGCCCGGAAGAGAGTCAATTCAGGGTGGTGAATGTGAAACCAGTAAC
GTTATACGATGTCGCAGAGTATGCCGGTGTCTCTTATCAGACCGTTTCCCGCGTGGTGAACCAGGCCAGC
CACGTTTCTGCGAAAACGCGGGAAAAAGTGGAAGCGGCGATGGCGGAGCTGAATTACATTCCCAACCGCG
TGGCACAACAACTGGCGGGCAAACAGTCGTTGCTGATTGGCGTTGCCACCTCCAGTCTGGCCCTGCACGC
GCCGTCGCAAATTGTCGCGGCGATTAAATCTCGCGCCGATCAACTGGGTGCCAGCGTGGTGGTGTCGATG
GTAGAACGAAGCGGCGTCGAAGCCTGTAAAGCGGCGGTGCACAATCTTCTCGCGCAACGCGTCAGTGGGC
TGATCATTAACTATCCGCTGGATGACCAGGATGCCATTGCTGTGGAAGCTGCCTGCACTAATGTTCCGGC
GTTATTTCTTGATGTCTCTGACCAGACACCCATCAACAGTATTATTTTCTCCCATGAAGACGGTACGCGA
CTGGGCGTGGAGCATCTGGTCGCATTGGGTCACCAGCAAATCGCGCTGTTAGCGGGCCCATTAAGTTCTG
TCTCGGCGCGTCTGCGTCTGGCTGGCTGGCATAAATATCTCACTCGCAATCAAATTCAGCCGATAGCGGA
ACGGGAAGGCGACTGGAGTGCCATGTCCGGTTTTCAACAAACCATGCAAATGCTGAATGAGGGCATCGTT
CCCACTGCGATGCTGGTTGCCAACGATCAGATGGCGCTGGGCGCAATGCGCGCCATTACCGAGTCCGGGC
TGCGCGTTGGTGCGGATATCTCGGTAGTGGGATACGACGATACCGAAGACAGCTCATGTTATATCCCGCC
GTTAACCACCATCAAACAGGATTTTCGCCTGCTGGGGCAAACCAGCGTGGACCGCTTGCTGCAACTCTCT
CAGGGCCAGGCGGTGAAGGGCAATCAGCTGTTGCCCGTCTCACTGGTGAAAAGAAAAACCACCCTGGCGC
CCAATACGCAAACCGCCTCTCCCCGCGCGTTGGCCGATTCATTAATGCAGCTGGCACGACAGGTTTCCCG
ACTGGAAAGCGGGCAGTGAGCGCAACGCAATTAATGTAAGTTAGCTCACTCATTAGGCACCGGGATCTCG
ACCGATGCCCTTGAGAGCCTTCAACCCAGTCAGCTCCTTCCGGTGGGCGCGGGGCATGACTATCGTCGCC
GCACTTATGACTGTCTTCTTTATCATGCAACTCGTAGGACAGGTGCCGGCAGCGCTCTGGGTCATTTTCG
GCGAGGACCGCTTTCGCTGGAGCGCGACGATGATCGGCCTGTCGCTTGCGGTATTCGGAATCTTGCACGC
CCTCGCTCAAGCCTTCGTCACTGGTCCCGCCACCAAACGTTTCGGCGAGAAGCAGGCCATTATCGCCGGC
ATGGCGGCCCCACGGGTGCGCATGATCGTGCTCCTGTCGTTGAGGACCCGGCTAGGCTGGCGGGGTTGCC
TTACTGGTTAGCAGAATGAATCACCGATACGCGAGCGAACGTGAAGCGACTGCTGCTGCAAAACGTCTGC
GACCTGAGCAACAACATGAATGGTCTTCGGTTTCCGTGTTTCGTAAAGTCTGGAAACGCGGAAGTCAGCG
CCCTGCACCATTATGTTCCGGATCTGCATCGCAGGATGCTGCTGGCTACCCTGTGGAACACCTACATCTG
TATTAACGAAGCGCTGGCATTGACCCTGAGTGATTTTTCTCTGGTCCCGCCGCATCCATACCGCCAGTTG
TTTACCCTCACAACGTTCCAGTAACCGGGCATGTTCATCATCAGTAACCCGTATCGTGAGCATCCTCTCT
CGTTTCATCGGTATCATTACCCCCATGAACAGAAATCCCCCTTACACGGAGGCATCAGTGACCAAACAGG
AAAAAACCGCCCTTAACATGGCCCGCTTTATCAGAAGCCAGACATTAACGCTTCTGGAGAAACTCAACGA
GCTGGACGCGGATGAACAGGCAGACATCTGTGAATCGCTTCACGACCACGCTGATGAGCTTTACCGCAGC
TGCCTCGCGCGTTTCGGTGATGACGGTGAAAACCTCTGACACATGCAGCTCCCGGAGACGGTCACAGCTT
GTCTGTAAGCGGATGCCGGGAGCAGACAAGCCCGTCAGGGCGCGTCAGCGGGTGTTGGCGGGTGTCGGGG
CGCAGCCATGACCCAGTCACGTAGCGATAGCGGAGTGTATACTGGCTTAACTATGCGGCATCAGAGCAGA
TTGTACTGAGAGTGCACCATTGCGGTGTGAAATACCGCACAGATGCGTAAGGAGAAAATACCGCATCAGG
CGCTCTTCCGCTTCCTCGCTCACTGACTCGCTGCGCTCGGTCGTTCGGCTGCGGCGAGCGGTATCAGCTC
ACTCAAAGGCGGTAATACGGTTATCCACAGAATCAGGGGATAACGCAGGAAAGAACATGTGAGCAAAAGG
CCAGCAAAAGGCCAGGAACCGTAAAAAGGCCGCGTTGCTGGCGTTTTTCCATAGGCTCCGCCCCCCTGAC
GAGCATCACAAAAATCGACGCTCAAGTCAGAGGTGGCGAAACCCGACAGGACTATAAAGATACCAGGCGT
TTCCCCCTGGAAGCTCCCTCGTGCGCTCTCCTGTTCCGACCCTGCCGCTTACCGGATACCTGTCCGCCTT
TCTCCCTTCGGGAAGCGTGGCGCTTTCTCATAGCTCACGCTGTAGGTATCTCAGTTCGGTGTAGGTCGTT
CGCTCCAAGCTGGGCTGTGTGCACGAACCCCCCGTTCAGCCCGACCGCTGCGCCTTATCCGGTAACTATC
GTCTTGAGTCCAACCCGGTAAGACACGACTTATCGCCACTGGCAGCAGCCACTGGTAACAGGATTAGCAG
AGCGAGGTATGTAGGCGGTGCTACAGAGTTCTTGAAGTGGTGGCCTAACTACGGCTACACTAGAAGGACA
GTATTTGGTATCTGCGCTCTGCTGAAGCCAGTTACCTTCGGAAAAAGAGTTGGTAGCTCTTGATCCGGCA
AACAAACCACCGCTGGTAGCGGTGGTTTTTTTGTTTGCAAGCAGCAGATTACGCGCAGAAAAAAAGGATC
TCAAGAAGATCCTTTGATCTTTTCTACGGGGTCTGACGCTCAGTGGAACGAAAACTCACGTTAAGGGATT
TTGGTCATGAACAATAAAACTGTCTGCTTACATAAACAGTAATACAAGGGGTGTTATGAGCCATATTCAA
CGGGAAACGTCTTGCTCTAGGCCGCGATTAAATTCCAACATGGATGCTGATTTATATGGGTATAAATGGG
CTCGCGATAATGTCGGGCAATCAGGTGCGACAATCTATCGATTGTATGGGAAGCCCGATGCGCCAGAGTT
GTTTCTGAAACATGGCAAAGGTAGCGTTGCCAATGATGTTACAGATGAGATGGTCAGACTAAACTGGCTG
ACGGAATTTATGCCTCTTCCGACCATCAAGCATTTTATCCGTACTCCTGATGATGCATGGTTACTCACCA
CTGCGATCCCCGGGAAAACAGCATTCCAGGTATTAGAAGAATATCCTGATTCAGGTGAAAATATTGTTGA
TGCGCTGGCAGTGTTCCTGCGCCGGTTGCATTCGATTCCTGTTTGTAATTGTCCTTTTAACAGCGATCGC
GTATTTCGTCTCGCTCAGGCGCAATCACGAATGAATAACGGTTTGGTTGATGCGAGTGATTTTGATGACG
AGCGTAATGGCTGGCCTGTTGAACAAGTCTGGAAAGAAATGCATAAACTTTTGCCATTCTCACCGGATTC
AGTCGTCACTCATGGTGATTTCTCACTTGATAACCTTATTTTTGACGAGGGGAAATTAATAGGTTGTATT
GATGTTGGACGAGTCGGAATCGCAGACCGATACCAGGATCTTGCCATCCTATGGAACTGCCTCGGTGAGT
TTTCTCCTTCATTACAGAAACGGCTTTTTCAAAAATATGGTATTGATAATCCTGATATGAATAAATTGCA
GTTTCATTTGATGCTCGATGAGTTTTTCTAAGAATTAATTCATGAGCGGATACATATTTGAATGTATTTA
GAAAAATAAACAAATAGGGGTTCCGCGCACATTTCCCCGAAAAGTGCCACCTAAATTGTAAGCGTTAATA
TTTTGTTAAAATTCGCGTTAAATTTTTGTTAAATCAGCTCATTTTTTAACCAATAGGCCGAAATCGGCAA
AATCCCTTATAAATCAAAAGAATAGACCGAGATAGGGT
[37 nt withheld, positions 5639-5675]
AAAGAACGTGGACTCCAACGTCAAAGG
[49 nt withheld, positions 5703-5751]
T
[91 nt withheld, positions 5753-5843]
G
[124 nt withheld, positions 5845-5968]
CCCATTCGCCAATC
Features (pLannotate 1.2.2; 24 found; start..end, strand, type, name):
     23..70      -  terminator     T7 terminator: transcription terminator for bacteriophage T7 RNA polymerase
     78..127     -  CDS            SET1 (fragment): solubility-enhancement tag derived from T7 phage gene 10B
    137..154     -  CDS            9xHis (fragment): 9xHis affinity tag
    179..203     -  CDS            3xFLAG (fragment): three tandem FLAG® epitope tags
    203..526     -  CDS            kaiB: KAIB_THEEB - Experimental evidence at protein level: Swiss-Prot protein existence level 1. Component of the KaiABC clock protein complex, which constitutes the main circadian regulator in cyanobacteria. The KaiABC complex may act as a promoter-non-specific transcription regulator that represses transcription, possibly by acting on the state of chromosome compaction. In the complex, it decreases the phosphorylation status of KaiC. It has no effect on KaiC by itself, but instead needs the presence of both KaiA and KaiC, suggesting that it acts by antagonizing the interaction between KaiA and Kai
    525..553     -  CDS            3xFLAG (fragment): three tandem FLAG® epitope tags
    552..844     -  CDS            SUMO (fragment): cleavable ubiquitin-like protein tag; S. cerevisiae SMT3 (truncated)
    857..874     -  CDS            thrombin site: thrombin recognition and cleavage site
    885..901     -  CDS            capTEV™ (fragment): composite tag for in vivo biotinylation, TEV protease cleavage, and 6xHis tagging
    920..942     -  RBS            RBS: efficient ribosome binding site from bacteriophage T7 gene 10 (Olins and Rangwala, 1989)
    957..981     -  protein_bind   lac operator: The lac repressor binds to the lac operator to inhibit transcription in E. coli. This inhibition can be relieved by adding lactose or isopropyl-β-D-thiogalactopyranoside (IPTG). lac repressor encoded by lacI
    982..1000    -  promoter       T7 promoter: promoter for bacteriophage T7 RNA polymerase
   1022..1301    +  CDS            TcR (fragment): tetracycline efflux protein; tet; confers resistance to tetracycline
   1309..1386    +  promoter       lacI promoter: lacI
   1387..2469    +  CDS            lacI: lac repressor; lacI; The lac repressor binds to the lac operator to inhibit transcription in E. coli. This inhibition can be relieved by adding lactose or isopropyl-β-D-thiogalactopyranoside (IPTG).
   2482..2503    +  protein_bind   CAP binding site: CAP binding activates transcription in the presence of cAMP. E. coli catabolite activator protein
   2518..2809    +  CDS            TcR (fragment): tetracycline efflux protein; tet; confers resistance to tetracycline
   2881..3261    -  CDS            YPB1_ECOLX: Protein predicted: Swiss-Prot protein existence level 4. From Escherichia coli.
   3278..3469    +  CDS            rop: Rop protein, which maintains plasmids at low copy number; rop
   3571..3710    +  misc_feature   bom: basis of mobility region from pBR322
   3896..4484    -  rep_origin     ori: high-copy-number ColE1/pMB1/pBR322/pUC origin of replication
   4606..5421    +  CDS            KanR: aminoglycoside phosphotransferase; aph(3')-Ia; confers resistance to kanamycin in bacteria or G418 (Geneticin®) in eukaryotes
   5430..5487    -  promoter       AmpR promoter (fragment): bla
   5540..5968    -  rep_origin     f1 ori (sequence partly withheld): f1 bacteriophage origin of replication; arrow indicates direction of (+) strand synthesis
