[The description below was written by a language model from this plasmid's Addgene catalogue record and pLannotate feature annotations shown in this document.]
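Description:
pET28b-SUMO-FLAG-TeKaiB-FLAG is a bacterial expression plasmid built on the pET28b backbone for producing the KaiB protein of the thermophilic cyanobacterium T. elongatus in E. coli. It is propagated through a ColE1/pBR322-type origin and selected with kanamycin via the aph(3')-Ia resistance gene. The backbone also carries rop and the bom region, an f1 origin, and short remnants of the tetracycline resistance gene that are non-functional leftovers of pBR322 ancestry. The catalogue lists the plasmid as high copy, although the annotated rop gene is normally associated with reduced copy number.

The expression cassette runs from a T7 promoter with an adjacent lac operator and the T7 gene 10 ribosome binding site to a T7 terminator. A plasmid-borne lacI gene supplies repressor, so transcription requires a host that provides T7 RNA polymerase and is induced with IPTG. The annotated reading frame starts with a short fragment that appears to be the His tag of pET28, followed by a thrombin cleavage site, a yeast SMT3-derived SUMO domain, a FLAG epitope, the kaiB coding sequence and a second FLAG epitope. A further His-tag fragment lies downstream, but the record does not show whether it is translated. SUMO fusions typically improve solubility and can be removed by a SUMO-specific protease, which would here leave KaiB flanked by FLAG epitopes for detection or pull-down.

KaiB is a component of the KaiABC circadian oscillator, where it antagonises KaiA and lowers KaiC phosphorylation. The stated purpose is simply KaiB expression, presumably to supply recombinant protein for biochemical work on the clock.
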