Addgene plasmid #229221: pET28b-SUMO-FLAG-TeKaiB-FLAG
Purpose: For expression of T. elongatus KaiB protein
Depositing lab: Andy LiWang. Depositing organization: University of California, Merced.
Backbone
  Vector backbone: pET28b
  Vector type: Bacterial Expression
Growth in bacteria
  Bacterial resistance: Kanamycin, 50 μg/mL
  Growth temperature: 37°C
  Growth strain: DH5alpha
  Copy number: High Copy
Gene/Insert
  Gene/Insert name: kaiB
  Species: T. elongatus
  Entrez Gene: kaiB (a.k.a. tlr0482)
  Tag / fusion protein: SUMO-FLAG (N terminal on insert); FLAG (C terminal on insert)
  Cloning method: Unknown
Terms and licenses: Academic/Nonprofit Terms; Industry Terms: Not Available to Industry
How to cite: pET28b-SUMO-FLAG-TeKaiB-FLAG was a gift from Andy LiWang (Addgene plasmid # 229221 ; http://n2t.net/addgene:229221 ; RRID:Addgene_229221)
